Addgene plasmid #23084: pRS414-54
Depositing lab: Sharon Dent. Depositing organization: University of Texas MD Anderson Cancer Center. Publication: The Set2 methyltransferase associates with Ssn6 yet Tup1-Ssn6 repression is independent of histone methylation. Tripic T, Edmondson DG, Davie JK, Strahl BD, Dent SY. Biochem Biophys Res Commun. 2006 Jan 20. 339(3):905-14. 10.1016/j.bbrc.2005.11.103 PubMed 16329992.
Backbone
  Vector backbone: pRS414 delta Afl III- Sma I
  Backbone manufacturer: Stratagene
  Backbone size w/o insert (bp): 4348
  Vector type: Yeast Expression
  Selectable markers: TRP1
Growth in bacteria
  Bacterial resistance: Ampicillin, 100 μg/mL
  Growth temperature: 37°C
  Growth strain: DH5alpha
  Copy number: Unknown
Gene/Insert
  Gene/Insert name: yeast Histone H3-2 and Histone H4-2 (alt name: HHT2-HHF2)
  Species: S. cerevisiae (budding yeast)
  Insert size (bp): 1900
  Mutation: Histone H3 changed Lysines 4 and 9 to Glutamines, H3 K4,9Q
  GenBank ID: S000004976 S000004975
  Cloning method: Restriction Enzyme; 5′ cloning site Afl III (not destroyed); 3′ cloning site Spe I (unknown if destroyed)
  Sequencing primers: 5′ T7; 3′ CACCTCTGACTTGAGCGTCG
Resource information
  A portion of this plasmid was derived from a plasmid made by: from Dr. Mary Ann Osley, currently at the Univ. of New Mexico, Albuquerque, NM
Terms and licenses: Academic/Nonprofit Terms; Industry Terms: Not Available to Industry
Depositor comments: HHT2 is Yeast ID YNL031C HHF2 is Yeast ID YNL030W HHT2 is gene ID 855700 HHF2 is gene ID 855701
How to cite: pRS414-54 was a gift from Sharon Dent (Addgene plasmid # 23084 ; http://n2t.net/addgene:23084 ; RRID:Addgene_23084)
