[The description below was written by a language model from this plasmid's Addgene catalogue record.]
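Description:
pRS414-54 is a yeast expression plasmid built on a modified pRS414 backbone (an Afl III–Sma I deletion derivative, about 4.3 kb without insert). pRS414 belongs to the pRS series of yeast–E. coli shuttle vectors and is generally known as a centromeric (CEN/ARS) low-copy plasmid, although the record itself lists copy number as unknown and no feature table is provided to confirm individual elements. Selection in Saccharomyces cerevisiae relies on the TRP1 auxotrophic marker, and the plasmid is propagated in E. coli under ampicillin selection.

The insert is a roughly 1.9 kb fragment of the S. cerevisiae HHT2-HHF2 locus, which encodes the second gene copies of histone H3 (HHT2, YNL031C) and histone H4 (HHF2, YNL030W). It was cloned by restriction digestion between Afl III and Spe I sites. In the yeast genome these two genes are divergently transcribed from a shared intergenic region, so a genomic fragment of this size would be expected to carry its native regulatory sequence. The record does not explicitly name a promoter. The H3 gene carries lysine-to-glutamine substitutions at positions 4 and 9 (H3 K4,9Q), which remove two modifiable lysines in the H3 amino-terminal tail, while H4 has no recorded mutation.

Plasmids of this type typically supply mutant histones as the source of H3 and H4 in yeast strains lacking the chromosomal histone gene copies, allowing the role of specific tail residues to be tested. The associated publication examined whether Tup1-Ssn6 repression depends on histone methylation, which fits with using this construct to assess the loss of the H3 K4 and K9 sites.
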