>Addgene plasmid #23084 | pRS414-54 | addgene partial sequence | sequence record 29025 | 23084 with T7
TATCGATAAGCTTGATATCGNAATTCCTGCAGCCCCCTAGTCTCTTCGAAAATGATGTTTATTGATAATT
ATTATACATGGTTTCTTGCCGGTTATAAAATTACGTATACTATCTAAGCATCTAAAAATTAGCCCCGCAA
TTATGTCTGTAAACGATAAATTACAGCATATATACCCTCCTCATGTCGTTAAAAGCATTGCGAATAGATA
GATGAATAATGTATTAAAAAAGGAGATGTTTGTATGATGTCCCCCCAGTCTAAATGCATAGAAAAAAAAA
AATTCCCGCTTTATATTCATGATCTTTCACCTCTTAGTCTTCTGGCCAATTTGATATCCTTCTTTTGGAT
AGTAACACGCTTAGCGTGAATAGCAGCCAGATTAGTGTCTTCAAACAAAGAGACTAAGTATGCTTCGACG
GATTCTTGCAAAGCACCGATAGCAGAAGATTGAAATCTCAAGTCGGTCTTGAAATCTTGAGCGATTTCTC
TGACCAATCTTTGGAAAGGTAACTTTCTGATCAACAGTTCAGTAGATTTTTGGAATCTTCTAATTTCTCT
CAAGGCAACAGTACCTGGCTTATATCTGTGAGGCTTCTTAACACCACCGGTAGATGGGGCGGATTTTCTG
GCAGCCTTGGAGGCTAATTGTTTTCTTGGGGCTTTACCACCAGTCGACTGTCTAGCTGTTTGTTGAGTTC
TGGCCATTGTGGAGTGTTTGCTTGGATCCTTTAGTAAAAGGGGAAGAACAGTTGGAAGGGCCAAAGTGGA
AGTCACAAAACAGTGGTCCTATATAAAAGAACAAGAAAAAGATTATTTATATACAACTGCGGTCACAAGA
AGCAACGCGAGAGAGCACAACACGCTGTTATCACGCAAACTATGTTTTGACACCGAGCCNTAGCCGTGAT
TGTGCGTCACATTGGGCGATAATGAACGCTAAATGACCAACTCCC
